Addgene plasmid #174320: pEZT-GST-SLFN2-T1
Purpose: Expression of recombinant GST-SLFN2-R67A, K68A, N71A
Depositing lab: Bruce Beutler. Depositing organization: University of Texas Southwestern Medical Center. Publication: SLFN2 protection of tRNAs from stress-induced cleavage is essential for T cell-mediated immunity. Yue T, Zhan X, Zhang D, Jain R, Wang KW, Choi JH, Misawa T, Su L, Quan J, Hildebrand S, Xu D, Li X, Turer E, Sun L, Moresco EMY, Beutler B. Science. 2021 May 14;372(6543). pii: 372/6543/eaba4220. doi: 10.1126/science.aba4220. PubMed 33986151.
Backbone
  Vector backbone: pEZT
  Vector type: Mammalian Expression ; Bacmam, Baculovirus
Growth in bacteria
  Bacterial resistance: Ampicillin, 100 μg/mL
  Growth temperature: 37°C
  Growth strain: DH5alpha
  Copy number: High Copy
Gene/Insert
  Gene/Insert name: GST-SLFN2-R67A, K68A, N71A (alt names: Shl; Shlf2)
  Species: M. musculus (mouse)
  Insert size (bp): 1137
  Entrez Gene: Slfn2 (a.k.a. Shlf2)
  Promoter: CMV
  Cloning method: Restriction Enzyme; 5′ cloning site NotI (unknown if destroyed); 3′ cloning site KpnI (unknown if destroyed)
  Sequencing primers: 5′ CTG GGC TTG TCG AGA CAG AGA; 3′ AATGAAAGCCATACGGGAAGCAAT
Terms and licenses: Academic/Nonprofit Terms; Industry Terms: Not Available to Industry
How to cite: pEZT-GST-SLFN2-T1 was a gift from Bruce Beutler (Addgene plasmid # 174320 ; http://n2t.net/addgene:174320 ; RRID:Addgene_174320)
