[The description below was written by a language model from this plasmid's Addgene catalogue record and pLannotate feature annotations shown in this document.]
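Description:
pEZT-GST-SLFN2-T1 is a 9.2 kb BacMam-type transfer plasmid built on the pEZT backbone, designed to express a GST-tagged triple-alanine mutant (R67A, K68A, N71A) of mouse Schlafen 2 (Slfn2) in mammalian cells, either by direct transfection or after conversion into a recombinant baculovirus. In E. coli it is maintained at high copy from a ColE1/pUC-type origin with ampicillin selection through β-lactamase; an f1 origin is also present.

The expression cassette is driven by the CMV immediate-early enhancer and promoter, followed by a chimeric β-globin/immunoglobulin intron that promotes efficient mRNA processing and a T7 promoter. The open reading frame begins with Schistosoma japonicum glutathione S-transferase, which allows affinity purification on glutathione resin, followed by the SLFN2 coding region. The automated annotation labels this segment as a fragment of human SLFN12, which most likely reflects homology within the Schlafen family rather than a different insert, since the catalogue entry specifies mouse Slfn2. A WPRE and an SV40 polyadenylation signal downstream enhance transcript stability and expression.

This cassette lies between Tn7L and Tn7R mini-transposon ends, together with a gentamicin resistance gene and a separate, oppositely oriented mEGFP reporter under the baculovirus p10 promoter with an HSV TK poly(A) signal. The Tn7 ends permit site-specific transposition into a bacmid, with gentamicin marking the transposed segment, and the p10-driven mEGFP reports baculovirus production in insect cells. The stated purpose is production of recombinant mutant GST-SLFN2 protein, in the context of work on SLFN2 protection of tRNAs from stress-induced cleavage in T cells.
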