Features (pLannotate 1.2.2; 23 found; start..end, strand, type, name):
    112..645     -  CDS            GmR: gentamycin acetyltransferase; aacC1; confers resistance to gentamycin
    815..843     -  promoter       Pc promoter: intI1 (promoter lies within the coding sequence); class 1 integron promoter
    821..1180    -  CDS            YPR2_ECOLX (fragment): Protein predicted: Swiss-Prot protein existence level 4. From Escherichia coli.
   1351..1399    -  polyA_signal   HSV TK poly(A) signal: herpes simplex virus thymidine kinase polyadenylation signal (Cole and Stacy, 1985)
   1484..2197    -  CDS            mEGFP: mEGFP is a basic (constitutively fluorescent) green fluorescent protein published in 2002, derived from Aequorea victoria. It has moderate acid sensitivity.
   2222..2331    -  promoter       p10 promoter: baculovirus promoter for expression in insect cells
   2518..2895    +  enhancer       CMV enhancer: human cytomegalovirus immediate early enhancer
   2897..3096    +  promoter       CMV promoter: human cytomegalovirus (CMV) immediate early promoter
   3235..3367    +  intron         chimeric intron: chimera between introns from human β-globin and immunoglobulin heavy chain genes
   3412..3430    +  promoter       T7 promoter: promoter for bacteriophage T7 RNA polymerase
   3456..4109    +  CDS            GST26_SCHJA: Experimental evidence at protein level: Swiss-Prot protein existence level 1. GST isoenzymes appear to play a central role in the parasite detoxification system. Other functions are also suspected including a role in increasing the solubility of haematin in the parasite gut. From Schistosoma japonicum (Blood fluke).
   4248..5282    +  CDS            SLFN12 (fragment): SLN12_HUMAN - Experimental evidence at protein level: Swiss-Prot protein existence level 1. From Homo sapiens (Human).
   5307..5895    +  misc_feature   WPRE: woodchuck hepatitis virus posttranscriptional regulatory element
   5931..6014    +  CDS            large T antigen (fragment): large T antigen from SV40 (simian virus 40)
   6037..6171    +  polyA_signal   SV40 poly(A) signal: SV40 polyadenylation signal
   6200..6365    -  mobile_element Tn7L: mini-Tn7 element (left end of the Tn7 transposon) Tn7
   6528..6544    +  CDS            lacZα (fragment): LacZα fragment of β-galactosidase; lacZ fragment
   6549..7003    +  rep_origin     f1 ori (sequence partly withheld): f1 bacteriophage origin of replication; arrow indicates direction of (+) strand synthesis
   7029..7133    +  promoter       AmpR promoter: bla
   7134..7994    +  CDS            AmpR: β-lactamase; bla; confers resistance to ampicillin, carbenicillin, and related antibiotics
   8165..8753    +  rep_origin     ori: high-copy-number ColE1/pMB1/pBR322/pUC origin of replication
   8939..8990    -  misc_feature   bom (fragment): basis of mobility region from pBR322
   9058..45      -  mobile_element Tn7R (across the origin): mini-Tn7 element (right end of the Tn7 transposon) Tn7
>Addgene plasmid #174320 | pEZT-GST-SLFN2-T1 | addgene full sequence | sequence record 345155 | Addgene NGS Result
GTATTAAAGAGGGGCGTGGCCAAGGGCATGGTAAAGACTATATTCGCGGCGTTGTGACAATTTACCGAAC
AACTCCGCGGCCGGGAAGCCGATCTCGGCTTGAACGAATTGTTAGGTGGCGGTACTTGGGTCGATATCAA
AGTGCATCACTTCTTCCCGTATGCCCAACTTTGTATAGAGAGCCACTGCGGGATCGTCACCGTAATCTGC
TTGCACGTAGATCACATAAGCACCAAGCGCGTTGGCCTCATGCTTGAGGAGATTGATGAGCGCGGTGGCA
ATGCCCTGCCTCCGGTGCTCGCCGGAGACTGCGAGATCATAGATATAGATCTCACTACGCGGCTGCTCAA
ACTTGGGCAGAACGTAAGCCGCGAGAGCGCCAACAACCGCTTCTTGGTCGAAGGCAGCAAGCGCGATGAA
TGTCTTACTACGGAGCAAGTTCCCGAGGTAATCGGAGTCCGGCTGATGTTGGGAGTAGGTGGCTACGTCT
CCGAACTCACGACCGAAAAGATCAAGAGCAGCCCGCATGGATTTGACTTGGTCAGGGCCGAGCCTACATG
TGCGAATGATGCCCATACTTGAGCCACCTAACTTTGTTTTAGGGCGACTGCCCTGCTGCGTAACATCGTT
GCTGCTGCGTAACATCAAACATCGACCCACGGCGTAACGCGCTTGCTGCTTGGATGCCCGAGGCATAGAC
TGTACAAAAAAACAGTCATAACAAGCCATGAAAACCGCCACTGCGCCGTTACCACCGCTGCGTTCGGTCA
AGGTTCTGGACCAGTTGCGTGAGCGCATACGCTACTTGCATTACAGTTTACGAACCGAACAGGCTTATGT
CAACTGGGTTCGTGCCTTCATCCGTTTCCACGGTGTGCGTCACCCGGCAACCTTGGGCAGCAGCGAAGTC
GAGGCATTTCTGTCCTGGCTGGCGAACGAGCGCAAGGTTTCGGTCTCCACGCATCGTCAGGCATTGGCGG
CCTTGCTGTTCTTCTACGGCAAGGTGCTGTGCACGGATCTGCCCTTGCTTCAGGAGATCGGTAGACCTCG
GCCGTCGCGGCGCTTGCCGGTGGTGCTGACCCCGGATGAAGTGGTTCGCATCCTCGGTTTTCTGGAAGGC
GAGCATCGTTTGTTCGCCCAGGACTCTAGCTATAGTTCTAGTGGTTGGCTACGTACCCGTAGTGGCTATG
GCAGGGCTTGCCGCCCCGACGTTGGCTGCGAGCCCTGGGCCTTCACCCGAACTTGGGGGTTGGGGTGGGG
AAAAGGAAGAAACGCGGGCGTATTGGTCCCAATGGGGTCTCGGTGGGGTATCGACAGAGTGCCAGCCCTG
GGACCGAACCCCGCGTTTATGAACAAACGACCCAACACCCGTGCGTTTTATTCTGTCTTTTTATTGCCGT
CATAGCGCGGGTTCCTTCCGGTATTGTCTCCTTCCGTGTTTCAGTTAGCCTCCCCCATCTCCCGGTTCCG
CATGCTATGCATCCTTGTACAGCTCGTCCATGCCGAGAGTGATCCCGGCGGCGGTCACGAACTCCAGCAG
GACCATGTGATCGCGCTTCTCGTTGGGGTCTTTGCTCAGCTTGGACTGGGTGCTCAGGTAGTGGTTGTCG
GGCAGCAGCACGGGGCCGTCGCCGATGGGGGTGTTCTGCTGGTAGTGGTCGGCGAGCTGCACGCTGCCGT
CCTCGATGTTGTGGCGGATCTTGAAGTTCACCTTGATGCCGTTCTTCTGCTTGTCGGCCATGATATAGAC
GTTGTGGCTGTTGTAGTTGTACTCCAGCTTGTGCCCCAGGATGTTGCCGTCCTCCTTGAAGTCGATGCCC
TTCAGCTCGATGCGGTTCACCAGGGTGTCGCCCTCGAACTTCACCTCGGCGCGGGTCTTGTAGTTGCCGT
CGTCCTTGAAGAAGATGGTGCGCTCCTGGACGTAGCCTTCGGGCATGGCGGACTTGAAGAAGTCGTGCTG
CTTCATGTGGTCGGGGTAGCGGCTGAAGCACTGCACGCCGTAGGTCAGGGTGGTCACGAGGGTGGGCCAG
GGCACGGGCAGCTTGCCGGTGGTGCAGATGAACTTCAGGGTCAGCTTGCCGTAGGTGGCATCGCCCTCGC
CCTCGCCGGACACGCTGAACTTGTGGCCGTTTACGTCGCCGTCCAGCTCGACCAGGATGGGCACCACCCC
GGTGAACAGCTCCTCGCCCTTGCTCACCGGGTGATCAAGTCTTCGTCGAGTGATTGTAAATAAAATGTAA
TTTACAGTATAGTATTTTAATTAATATACAAATGATTTGATAATAATTCTTATTTAACTATAATATATTG
TGTTGGGTTGAATTAAAGGTCCGTATACTCCGGAATATTAATAGGATCCCGGTCCGAGCGCGCGGAATTC
AATATTGGCCATTAGCCATATTATTCATTGGTTATATAGCATAAATCAATATTGGCTATTGGCCATTGCA
TACGTTGTATCTATATCATAATATGTACATTTATATTGGCTCATGTCCAATATGACCGCCATGTTGGCAT
TGATTATTGACTAGTTATTAATAGTAATCAATTACGGGGTCATTAGTTCATAGCCCATATATGGAGTTCC
GCGTTACATAACTTACGGTAAATGGCCCGCCTGGCTGACCGCCCAACGACCCCCGCCCATTGACGTCAAT
AATGACGTATGTTCCCATAGTAACGCCAATAGGGACTTTCCATTGACGTCAATGGGTGGAGTATTTACGG
TAAACTGCCCACTTGGCAGTACATCAAGTGTATCATATGCCAAGTCCGCCCCCTATTGACGTCAATGACG
GTAAATGGCCCGCCTGGCATTATGCCCAGTACATGACCTTACGGGACTTTCCTACTTGGCAGTACATCTA
CGTATTAGTCATCGCTATTACCATGGTGATGCGGTTTTGGCAGTACACCAATGGGCGTGGATAGCGGTTT
GACTCACGGGGATTTCCAAGTCTCCACCCCATTGACGTCAATGGGAGTTTGTTTTGGCACCAAAATCAAC
GGGACTTTCCAAAATGTCGTAATAACCCCGCCCCGTTGACGCAAATGGGCGGTAGGCGTGTACGGTGGGA
GGTCTATATAAGCAGAGCTCGTTTAGTGAACCGTCAGATCACTAGAAGCTTTATTGCGGTAGTTTATCAC
AGTTAAATTGCTAACGCAGTCAGTGCTTCTGACACAACAGTCTCGAACTTAAGCTGCAGAAGTTGGTCGT
GAGGCACTGGGCAGGTAAGTATCAAGGTTACAAGACAGGTTTAAGGAGACCAATAGAAACTGGGCTTGTC
GAGACAGAGAAGACTCTTGCGTTTCTGATAGGCACCTATTGGTCTTACTGACATCCACTTTGCCTTTCTC
TCCACAGGTGTCCACTCCCAGTTCAATTACAGCTCTTAAGGCTAGAGTACTTAATACGACTCACTATAGG
CTAGCCTCGAGGCGGCCGCGCCACCATGAGCCCTATACTAGGTTATTGGAAAATTAAGGGCCTTGTGCAA
CCCACTCGACTTCTTTTGGAATATCTTGAAGAAAAATATGAAGAGCATTTGTATGAGCGCGATGAAGGTG
ATAAATGGCGAAACAAAAAGTTTGAATTGGGTTTGGAGTTTCCCAATCTTCCTTATTATATTGATGGTGA
TGTTAAATTAACACAGTCTATGGCCATCATACGTTATATAGCTGACAAGCACAACATGTTGGGTGGTTGT
CCAAAAGAGCGTGCAGAGATTTCAATGCTTGAAGGAGCGGTTTTGGATATTAGATACGGTGTTTCGAGAA
TTGCATATAGTAAAGACTTTGAAACTCTCAAAGTTGATTTTCTTAGCAAGCTACCTGAAATGCTGAAAAT
GTTCGAAGATCGTTTATGTCATAAAACATATTTAAATGGTGATCATGTAACCCATCCTGACTTCATGTTG
TATGACGCTCTTGATGTTGTTTTATACATGGACCCAATGTGCCTGGATGCGTTCCCAAAATTAGTTTGTT
TTAAAAAACGTATTGAAGCTATCCCACAAATTGATAAGTACTTGAAATCCAGCAAGTATATAGCATGGCC
TTTGCAGGGCTGGCAAGCCACGTTTGGTGGTGGCGACCATCCTCCAAAATCGGATCTGGAAGTTCTGTTC
CAGGGGCCCCTGGGATCCCCGGAATTCATGGGTACTAGACTTGAGGCAACTGAGCAAAGCAACCACAGAA
CTCAGAGGAATGACATTCAGCTGGAAAATGCAAAGGCTGCTGGGAAAATGGGCATCAGTGTTGATCTGGA
AGCCAAATATGCTAAGCTGGGTCTAAATCTCGGAGCAATCACTTTTGGAGAGAAGGATAGGAAGAAAATG
AAGAATTCTCACCTCGCAGCACAGGAGGCTGCAAACATCTCTCTAGCTGTATGTGCTCTCCTGAATTCGG
GAGGTGGAGCAATCAAGGTTAAAATTGAAAATGAAAATTATAGTCTCACTAGGGATGGCCTGGGACTAGA
TTTGGAAGCCTCTCTTTGTAAATGTCTGCCCTTTGTCCAGTGGCACCTGGACTTCACGGAGAGCGAAGGC
TACATTTATATCTACGTGAAATCGTGGAGCCAAGAAATCTTTGGGCTGCCTATTGGCACCCTAAGAACCA
ATTTGTATGTAAGGAGCATGTCATCTTCTGTACAAGTGAGCGCCGCTGCTGCCCTGGAATTTCTCCAGGA
CCTGGAGGAAACTGGAGGGAGACCCTGTGTCAGACCAGAGTTGCCTGCAAGCATAGCCTTCCCTGAAGTG
GAAGGAGAATGGCACCTGGAGGATTTGGCTGCTGCATTGTTTAACAGGACAGAATTTCAGTACGAGGAAA
CTTTCCCCTTTACCAGATCCAGATATGTTGAAGTTACATTGCTTTCAGCGAAACGCCTGCGAAAACGCAT
CAAAGAGCTCCTCCCTCAAACTGTTTCTGCTTTTGCAAACACGGATGGGGGATTTTTGTTCATTGGTTTG
GATGGCAAAACCCAGCAAATTATTGGTTTTGAAGCAGAGAAGAGCGATCTCGTGCTTCTAGAGAGTGAAA
TAGAAAAGCACATCCGGCAGCTGCCTGTCACTCACTTCTGTGAGGAGAAGGAGAAGATCAAGTACACGTG
CAAATTCATCGAAGTGCACAAATCCGGAGCTGTGTGTGCATATGTGTGTGCGCTCAGAGTGGAGAGATTC
TGCTGTGCAGTATTCGCTGCAGAGCCCGAGTCCTGGCATGTGGAAGGCGGCTGTGTGAAGAGGTTTACCA
CAGAGGAATGGGTGAAACTCCAGATGAATGCCCCATCAGGTTGAGGTACCAAGCTTAATCAACCTCTGGA
TTACAAAATTTGTGAAAGATTGACTGGTATTCTTAACTATGTTGCTCCTTTTACGCTATGTGAATACGCT
GCTTTAATGCCTTTGTATCATGCTATTGCTTCCCGTATGGCTTTCATTTTCTCCTCCTTGTATAAATCCT
GGTTGCTGTCTCTTTATGAGGAGTTGTGGCCCGTTGTCAGGCAACGTGGCGTGGTGTGCACTGTGTTTGC
TGACGCAACCCCCACTGGTTGGGGCATTGCCACCACCTGTCAGCTCCTTTCCGGGACTTTCGCTTTCCCC
CTCCCTATTGCCACGGCGGAACTCATCGCCGCCTGCCTTGCCCGCTGCTGGACAGGGGCTCGGCTGTTGG
GCACTGACAATTCCGTGGTGTTGTCGGGGAAGCTGACGTCCTTTCCATGGCTGCTCGCCTGTGTTGCCAC
CTGGATTCTGCGCGGGACGTCCTTCTGCTACGTCCCTTCGGCCCTCAATCCAGCGGACCTTCCTTCCCGC
GGCCTGCTGCCGGCTCTGCGGCCTCTTCCGCGTCTTCGCCTTCGCCCTCAGACGAGTCGGATCTCCCTTT
GGGCCGCCTCCCCGCCTGCAGTCTGACAAGCTTGTCGAGAAGTACTAGAGGATCATAATCAGCCATACCA
CATTTGTAGAGGTTTTACTTGCTTTAAAAAACCTCCCACACCTCCCCCTGAACCTGAAACATAAAATGAA
TGCAATTGTTGTTGTTAACTTGTTTATTGCAGCTTATAATGGTTACAAATAAAGCAATAGCATCACAAAT
TTCACAAATAAAGCATTTTTTTCACTGCATTCTAGTTGTGGTTTGTCCAAACTCATCAATGTATCTTATC
ATGTCTGGATCTGATCACTGCTTGAGCCTAGGAGATCCGAACCAGATAAGTGAAATCTAGTTCCAAACTA
TTTTGTCATTTTTAATTTTCGTATTAGCTTACGACGCTACACCCAGTTCCCATCTATTTTGTCACTCTTC
CCTAAATAATCCTTAAAAACTCCATTTCCACCCCTCCCAGTTCCCAACTATTTTGTCCGCCCACAGCGGG
GCATTTTTCTTCCTGTTATGTTTTTAATCAAACATCCTGCCAACTCCATGTGACAAACCGTCATCTTCGG
CTACTTTTTCTCTGTCACAGAATGAAAATTTTTCTGTCATCTCTTCGTTATTAATGTTTGTAATTGACTG
AATATCAACGCTTATTTGCAGCCTGAATGGCGAATGGG
[124 nt withheld, positions 6549-6672]
C
[91 nt withheld, positions 6674-6764]
A
[49 nt withheld, positions 6766-6814]
CCTTTGACGTTGGAGTCCACGTTCTT
[37 nt withheld, positions 6841-6877]
ACCCTATCTCGGTCTATTCTTTTGATTTATAAGGGATTTTGCCGATTTCGGCCTATTGGTTAAAAAATGA
GCTGATTTAACAAAAATTTAACGCGAATTTTAACAAAATATTAACGCTTACAATTTAGGTGGCACTTTTC
GGGGAAATGTGCGCGGAACCCCTATTTGTTTATTTTTCTAAATACATTCAAATATGTATCCGCTCATGAG
ACAATAACCCTGATAAATGCTTCAATAATATTGAAAAAGGAAGAGTATGAGTATTCAACATTTCCGTGTC
GCCCTTATTCCCTTTTTTGCGGCATTTTGCCTTCCTGTTTTTGCTCACCCAGAAACGCTGGTGAAAGTAA
AAGATGCTGAAGATCAGTTGGGTGCACGAGTGGGTTACATCGAACTGGATCTCAACAGCGGTAAGATCCT
TGAGAGTTTTCGCCCCGAAGAACGTTTTCCAATGATGAGCACTTTTAAAGTTCTGCTATGTGGCGCGGTA
TTATCCCGTATTGACGCCGGGCAAGAGCAACTCGGTCGCCGCATACACTATTCTCAGAATGACTTGGTTG
AGTACTCACCAGTCACAGAAAAGCATCTTACGGATGGCATGACAGTAAGAGAATTATGCAGTGCTGCCAT
AACCATGAGTGATAACACTGCGGCCAACTTACTTCTGACAACGATCGGAGGACCGAAGGAGCTAACCGCT
TTTTTGCACAACATGGGGGATCATGTAACTCGCCTTGATCGTTGGGAACCGGAGCTGAATGAAGCCATAC
CAAACGACGAGCGTGACACCACGATGCCTGTAGCAATGGCAACAACGTTGCGCAAACTATTAACTGGCGA
ACTACTTACTCTAGCTTCCCGGCAACAATTAATAGACTGGATGGAGGCGGATAAAGTTGCAGGACCACTT
CTGCGCTCGGCCCTTCCGGCTGGCTGGTTTATTGCTGATAAATCTGGAGCCGGTGAGCGTGGGTCTCGCG
GTATCATTGCAGCACTGGGGCCAGATGGTAAGCCCTCCCGTATCGTAGTTATCTACACGACGGGGAGTCA
GGCAACTATGGATGAACGAAATAGACAGATCGCTGAGATAGGTGCCTCACTGATTAAGCATTGGTAACTG
TCAGACCAAGTTTACTCATATATACTTTAGATTGATTTAAAACTTCATTTTTAATTTAAAAGGATCTAGG
TGAAGATCCTTTTTGATAATCTCATGACCAAAATCCCTTAACGTGAGTTTTCGTTCCACTGAGCGTCAGA
CCCCGTAGAAAAGATCAAAGGATCTTCTTGAGATCCTTTTTTTCTGCGCGTAATCTGCTGCTTGCAAACA
AAAAAACCACCGCTACCAGCGGTGGTTTGTTTGCCGGATCAAGAGCTACCAACTCTTTTTCCGAAGGTAA
CTGGCTTCAGCAGAGCGCAGATACCAAATACTGTTCTTCTAGTGTAGCCGTAGTTAGGCCACCACTTCAA
GAACTCTGTAGCACCGCCTACATACCTCGCTCTGCTAATCCTGTTACCAGTGGCTGCTGCCAGTGGCGAT
AAGTCGTGTCTTACCGGGTTGGACTCAAGACGATAGTTACCGGATAAGGCGCAGCGGTCGGGCTGAACGG
GGGGTTCGTGCACACAGCCCAGCTTGGAGCGAACGACCTACACCGAACTGAGATACCTACAGCGTGAGCT
ATGAGAAAGCGCCACGCTTCCCGAAGGGAGAAAGGCGGACAGGTATCCGGTAAGCGGCAGGGTCGGAACA
GGAGAGCGCACGAGGGAGCTTCCAGGGGGAAACGCCTGGTATCTTTATAGTCCTGTCGGGTTTCGCCACC
TCTGACTTGAGCGTCGATTTTTGTGATGCTCGTCAGGGGGGCGGAGCCTATGGAAAAACGCCAGCAACGC
GGCCTTTTTACGGTTCCTGGCCTTTTGCTGGCCTTTTGCTCACATGTTCTTTCCTGCGTTATCCCCTGAT
TCTGTGGATAACCGTATTACCGCCTTTGAGTGAGCTGATACCGCTCGCCGCAGCCGAACGACCGAGCGCA
GCGAGTCAGTGAGCGAGGAAGCGGAAGAGCGCCTGATGCGGTATTTTCTCCTTACGCATCTGTGCGGTAT
TTCACACCGCATAGACCAGCCGCGTAACCTGGCAAAATCGGTTACGGTTGAGTAATAAATGGATGCCCTG
CGTAAGCGGGTGTGGGCGGACAATAAAGTCTTAAACTGAACAAAATAGATCTAAACTATGACAATAAAGT
CTTAAACTAGACAGAATAGTTGTAAACTGAAATCAGTCCAGTTATGCTGTGAAAAAGCATACTGGACTTT
TGTTATGGCTAAAGCAAACTCTTCATTTTCTGAAGTGCAAATTGCCCGTC
