>Addgene plasmid #174320 | pEZT-GST-SLFN2-T1 | depositor partial sequence | sequence record 338175 | SLFN2
ATGGGTACTAGACTTGAGGCAACTGAGCAAAGCAACCACAGAACTCAGAGGAATGACATTCAGCTGGAAA
ATGCAAAGGCTGCTGGGAAAATGGGCATCAGTGTTGATCTGGAAGCCAAATATGCTAAGCTGGGTCTAAA
TCTCGGAGCAATCACTTTTGGAGAGAAGGATAGGAAGAAAATGAAGAATTCTCACCTCGCAGCACAGGAG
GCTGCAAACATCTCTCTAGCTGTATGTGCTCTCCTGAATTCGGGAGGTGGAGCAATCAAGGTTAAAATTG
AAAATGAAAATTATAGTCTCACTAGGGATGGCCTGGGACTAGATTTGGAAGCCTCTCTTTGTAAATGTCT
GCCCTTTGTCCAGTGGCACCTGGACTTCACGGAGAGCGAAGGCTACATTTATATCTACGTGAAATCGTGG
AGCCAAGAAATCTTTGGGCTGCCTATTGGCACCCTAAGAACCAATTTGTATGTAAGGAGCATGTCATCTT
CTGTACAAGTGAGCGCCGCTGCTGCCCTGGAATTTCTCCAGGACCTGGAGGAAACTGGAGGGAGACCCTG
TGTCAGACCAGAGTTGCCTGCAAGCATAGCCTTCCCTGAAGTGGAAGGAGAATGGCACCTGGAGGATTTG
GCTGCTGCATTGTTTAACAGGACAGAATTTCAGTACGAGGAAACTTTCCCCTTTACCAGATCCAGATATG
TTGAAGTTACATTGCTTTCAGCGAAACGCCTGCGAAAACGCATCAAAGAGCTCCTCCCTCAAACTGTTTC
TGCTTTTGCAAACACGGATGGGGGATTTTTGTTCATTGGTTTGGATGGCAAAACCCAGCAAATTATTGGT
TTTGAAGCAGAGAAGAGCGATCTCGTGCTTCTAGAGAGTGAAATAGAAAAGCACATCCGGCAGCTGCCTG
TCACTCACTTCTGTGAGGAGAAGGAGAAGATCAAGTACACGTGCAAATTCATCGAAGTGCACAAATCCGG
AGCTGTGTGTGCATATGTGTGTGCGCTCAGAGTGGAGAGATTCTGCTGTGCAGTATTCGCTGCAGAGCCC
GAGTCCTGGCATGTGGAAGGCGGCTGTGTGAAGAGGTTTACCACAGAGGAATGGGTGAAACTCCAGATGA
ATGCCCCATCAGGTTGA
